Addgene plasmid #103310: LSB-hsa-miR-194-5p
Purpose: Used to sense miRNA activity using fluorescence based tools. hsa-miR-194-5p target in 3' UTR of of mKate. miRNA activity can be measured by the repression of mKate2 relative to EBFP2 fluorescent proteins . Plasmid is inherently unstable; please see Depositor Comments
Depositing lab: Ron Weiss. Depositing organization: Massachusetts Institute of Technology. Publication: A mixed antagonistic/synergistic miRNA repression model enables accurate predictions of multi-input miRNA sensor activity. Gam JJ, Babb J, Weiss R. Nat Commun. 2018 Jun 22;9(1):2430. doi: 10.1038/s41467-018-04575-0. PubMed 29934631.
Backbone
  Vector backbone: Low Sensor Backbone (LSB)
  Vector type: Mammalian Expression, Synthetic Biology
Growth in bacteria
  Bacterial resistance: Ampicillin and Kanamycin, 100 & 50 μg/mL
  Growth temperature: 30°C
  Growth strain: NEB Stable
  Copy number: High Copy
Gene/Insert
  Gene/Insert name: hsa-miR-194-5p target
  Species: H. sapiens (human)
  Promoter: EF-1a
  Cloning method: Gibson Cloning
Terms and licenses: Academic/Nonprofit Terms; Industry Terms: Not Available to Industry
Depositor comments: Please note that this plasmid is inherently unstable due to a repeating poly A element. We recommend performing a diagnostic digest on multiple colonies upon receipt. The depositors would like to note the presence of several discrepancies between the depositor sequence and physical plasmid sequence. In particular, the sequences upstream and downstream of the puromycin coding region have 10 bp insertions which do not affect the ability to perform puromycin selection. The sequences for those regions within the physical plasmids are as follows: Upstream of Puro: GAATTCGACCGCCTGTCTCAAGGTGCCACC; Downstream of Puro: GCTTTGAGACTACGCGTGAATTCACTCCTC.
How to cite: LSB-hsa-miR-194-5p was a gift from Ron Weiss (Addgene plasmid # 103310 ; http://n2t.net/addgene:103310 ; RRID:Addgene_103310)
