[The description below was written by a language model from this plasmid's Addgene catalogue record and pLannotate feature annotations shown in this document.]
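Description:
LSB-hsa-miR-194-5p is an 11 kb mammalian expression plasmid built on the Low Sensor Backbone (LSB) and designed as a two-colour fluorescent sensor of microRNA activity. It is propagated in E. coli from a high-copy ColE1/pUC-type origin and carries both an ampicillin (β-lactamase) and a kanamycin (aminoglycoside phosphotransferase) resistance gene, with both antibiotics listed for selection. A puromycin N-acetyltransferase coding sequence followed by a rabbit β-globin polyadenylation signal is also present and is described as usable for puromycin selection. However, the feature table annotates no dedicated mammalian promoter directly upstream of it.

The payload consists of two parallel transcription units. Each is driven by the human EF-1α core promoter with its intron A, flanked by Gateway attB4/attB1/attB2 recombination scars left from modular assembly, and terminated by a β-globin-derived 3' region and poly(A) signal. The first unit expresses the red fluorescent protein mKate2. According to the catalogue entry, a target site for human miR-194-5p sits in its 3' UTR, although this short element is not annotated in the feature table. The second unit expresses the blue fluorescent protein EBFP2 without a target site and serves as an internal reference for plasmid dose and expression.

In cells containing active miR-194-5p, the mKate2 transcript is repressed while EBFP2 is unaffected. The ratio of red to blue fluorescence therefore reports miRNA activity, typically on a per-cell basis.

The depositor notes that the repeated poly(A) elements make the plasmid inherently unstable. The physical plasmid also differs slightly from the deposited sequence, including short insertions flanking the puromycin coding region that do not impair selection.
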