Features (pLannotate 1.2.2; 28 found; start..end, strand, type, name):
     87..675     -  rep_origin     ori: high-copy-number ColE1/pMB1/pBR322/pUC origin of replication
    846..1706    -  CDS            AmpR: β-lactamase; bla; confers resistance to ampicillin, carbenicillin, and related antibiotics
   1707..1778    -  promoter       AmpR promoter: bla
   1857..2456    +  CDS            PuroR: puromycin N-acetyltransferase; pac from Streptomyces alboniger; confers resistance to puromycin
   2461..2541    +  CDS            HBB (fragment): HBB_PONPY - Experimental evidence at transcript level: Swiss-Prot protein existence level 2. Involved in oxygen transport from the lung to the various peripheral tissues. From Pongo pygmaeus (Bornean orangutan).
   2612..2667    +  polyA_signal   β-globin poly(A) signal: rabbit β-globin polyadenylation signal (Gil and Proudfoot, 1987)
   3646..3666    +  protein_bind   attB4: mutant version of attB; core recombination site for the Gateway® BP reaction BP Clonase™
   3734..3945    +  promoter       EF-1α core promoter: core promoter for human elongation factor EF-1α
   3946..4884    +  intron         EF-1α intron A: intron upstream of the start codon of human EF-1α
   4911..4931    +  protein_bind   attB1: mutant version of attB; core recombination site for the Gateway® BP reaction BP Clonase™
   4951..5646    +  CDS            mKate2: mKate2 is a basic (constitutively fluorescent) red fluorescent protein published in 2009, derived from Entacmaea quadricolor. It is reported to be a rapidly-maturing monomer with moderate acid sensitivity.
   5666..5690    -  protein_bind   attB2: mutant version of attB; recombination site for the Gateway® BP reaction BP Clonase™
   5834..5908    +  CDS            HBB (fragment): HBB_PONPY - Experimental evidence at transcript level: Swiss-Prot protein existence level 2. Involved in oxygen transport from the lung to the various peripheral tissues. From Pongo pygmaeus (Bornean orangutan).
   5979..6034    +  polyA_signal   β-globin poly(A) signal: rabbit β-globin polyadenylation signal (Gil and Proudfoot, 1987)
   6418..6443    +  misc_feature   SA: splice acceptor site
   7115..7135    +  protein_bind   attB4: mutant version of attB; core recombination site for the Gateway® BP reaction BP Clonase™
   7203..7414    +  promoter       EF-1α core promoter: core promoter for human elongation factor EF-1α
   7415..8353    +  intron         EF-1α intron A: intron upstream of the start codon of human EF-1α
   8380..8400    +  protein_bind   attB1: mutant version of attB; core recombination site for the Gateway® BP reaction BP Clonase™
   8411..9127    +  CDS            EBFP2: EBFP2 is a basic (constitutively fluorescent) blue fluorescent protein published in 2007, derived from Aequorea victoria. It is reported to be a rapidly-maturing monomer with moderate acid sensitivity.
   9135..9159    -  protein_bind   attB2: mutant version of attB; recombination site for the Gateway® BP reaction BP Clonase™
   9163..9243    +  CDS            HBB (fragment): HBB_PONPY - Experimental evidence at transcript level: Swiss-Prot protein existence level 2. Involved in oxygen transport from the lung to the various peripheral tissues. From Pongo pygmaeus (Bornean orangutan).
   9314..9369    +  polyA_signal   β-globin poly(A) signal: rabbit β-globin polyadenylation signal (Gil and Proudfoot, 1987)
   9752..9774    -  protein_bind   lac operator (fragment): The lac repressor binds to the lac operator to inhibit transcription in E. coli. This inhibition can be relieved by adding lactose or isopropyl-β-D-thiogalactopyranoside (IPTG). lac repressor encoded by lacI
   9778..9808    -  promoter       lac promoter: promoter for the E. coli lac operon
   9823..9844    -  protein_bind   CAP binding site: CAP binding activates transcription in the presence of cAMP. E. coli catabolite activator protein
   9857..9896    -  CDS            lacI (fragment): lac repressor; lacI; The lac repressor binds to the lac operator to inhibit transcription in E. coli. This inhibition can be relieved by adding lactose or isopropyl-β-D-thiogalactopyranoside (IPTG).
  10069..10878   +  CDS            KanR: aminoglycoside phosphotransferase; aph(3')-Ia; confers resistance to kanamycin in bacteria or G418 (Geneticin®) in eukaryotes
>Addgene plasmid #103310 | LSB-hsa-miR-194-5p | depositor full sequence | sequence record 195669 | Full Sequence
AATTGAGGGGATAACGCAGGAAAGAACATGTGAGCAAAAGGCCAGCAAAAGGCCAGGAACCGTAAAAAGG
CCGCGTTGCTGGCGTTTTTCCATAGGCTCCGCCCCCCTGACGAGCATCACAAAAATCGACGCTCAAGTCA
GAGGTGGCGAAACCCGACAGGACTATAAAGATACCAGGCGTTTCCCCCTGGAAGCTCCCTCGTGCGCTCT
CCTGTTCCGACCCTGCCGCTTACCGGATACCTGTCCGCCTTTCTCCCTTCGGGAAGCGTGGCGCTTTCTC
ATAGCTCACGCTGTAGGTATCTCAGTTCGGTGTAGGTCGTTCGCTCCAAGCTGGGCTGTGTGCACGAACC
CCCCGTTCAGCCCGACCGCTGCGCCTTATCCGGTAACTATCGTCTTGAGTCCAACCCGGTAAGACACGAC
TTATCGCCACTGGCAGCAGCCACTGGTAACAGGATTAGCAGAGCGAGGTATGTAGGCGGTGCTACAGAGT
TCTTGAAGTGGTGGCCTAACTACGGCTACACTAGAAGAACAGTATTTGGTATCTGCGCTCTGCTGAAGCC
AGTTACCTTCGGAAAAAGAGTTGGTAGCTCTTGATCCGGCAAACAAACCACCGCTGGTAGCGGTGGTTTT
TTTGTTTGCAAGCAGCAGATTACGCGCAGAAAAAAAGGATCTCAAGAAGATCCTTTGATCTTTTCTACGG
GGTCTGACGCTCAGTGGAACGAAAACTCACGTTAAGGGATTTTGGTCATGAGATTATCAAAAAGGATCTT
CACCTAGATCCTTTTAAATTAAAAATGAAGTTTTAAATCAATCTAAAGTATATATGAGTAAACTTGGTCT
GACAGTTACCAATGCTTAATCAGTGAGGCACCTATCTCAGCGATCTGTCTATTTCGTTCATCCATAGTTG
CCTGACTCCCCGTCGTGTAGATAACTACGATACGGGAGGGCTTACCATCTGGCCCCAGTGCTGCAATGAT
ACCGCGAGAACCACGCTCACCGGCTCCAGATTTATCAGCAATAAACCAGCCAGCCGGAAGGGCCGAGCGC
AGAAGTGGTCCTGCAACTTTATCCGCCTCCATCCAGTCTATTAATTGTTGCCGGGAAGCTAGAGTAAGTA
GTTCGCCAGTTAATAGTTTGCGCAACGTTGTTGCCATTGCTACAGGCATCGTGGTGTCACGCTCGTCGTT
TGGTATGGCTTCATTCAGCTCCGGTTCCCAACGATCAAGGCGAGTTACATGATCCCCCATGTTGTGCAAA
AAAGCGGTTAGCTCCTTCGGTCCTCCGATCGTTGTCAGAAGTAAGTTGGCCGCAGTGTTATCACTCATGG
TTATGGCAGCACTGCATAATTCTCTTACTGTCATGCCATCCGTAAGATGCTTTTCTGTGACTGGTGAGTA
CTCAACCAAGTCATTCTGAGAATAGTGTATGCGGCGACCGAGTTGCTCTTGCCCGGCGTCAATACGGGAT
AATACCGCGCCACATAGCAGAACTTTAAAAGTGCTCATCATTGGAAAACGTTCTTCGGGGCGAAAACTCT
CAAGGATCTTACCGCTGTTGAGATCCAGTTCGATGTAACCCACTCGTGCACCCAACTGATCTTCAGCATC
TTTTACTTTCACCAGCGTTTCTGGGTGAGCAAAAACAGGAAGGCAAAATGCCGCAAAAAAGGGAATAAGG
GCGACACGGAAATGTTGAATACTCATACTCTTCCTTTTTCAATATTATTGAAGCATTTATCAGGGTTATT
GTCTCATGAGCGGATACATATTTGAATGTAGCTCCGAATTTCTCGAGGGCTTGTCGACGACGGCGGTCTC
CGTCGTCAGGATCATGAATTCGACCCGCCTGCCACCATGACCGAGTACAAGCCCACGGTGCGCCTCGCCA
CCCGCGACGACGTCCCCCGGGCCGTACGCACCCTCGCCGCCGCGTTCGCCGACTACCCCGCCACGCGCCA
CACCGTCGACCCGGACCGCCACATCGAGCGGGTCACCGAGCTGCAAGAACTCTTCCTCACGCGCGTCGGG
CTCGACATCGGCAAGGTGTGGGTCGCGGACGACGGCGCCGCGGTGGCGGTCTGGACCACGCCGGAGAGCG
TCGAAGCGGGGGCGGTGTTCGCCGAGATCGGCCCGCGCATGGCCGAGTTGAGCGGTTCCCGGCTGGCCGC
GCAGCAACAGATGGAAGGCCTCCTGGCGCCGCACCGGCCCAAGGAGCCCGCGTGGTTCCTGGCCACCGTC
GGCGTCTCGCCCGACCACCAGGGCAAGGGTCTGGGCAGCGCCGTCGTGCTCCCCGGAGTGGAGGCGGCCG
AGCGCGCCGGGGTGCCCGCCTTCCTGGAGACATCCGCGCCCCGCAACCTCCCCTTCTACGAGCGGCTCGG
CTTCACCGTCACCGCCGACGTCGAGGTGCCCGAAGGACCGCGCACCTGGTGCATGACCCGCAAGCCCGGT
GCCTGATACGCGTGAATTCACTCCTCAGGTGCAGGCTGCCTATCAGAAGGTGGTGGCTGGTGTGGCCAAT
GCCCTGGCTCACAAATACCACTGAGATCTTTTTCCCTCTGCCAAAAATTATGGGGACATCATGAAGCCCC
TTGAGCATCTGACTTCTGGCTAATAAAGGAAATTTATTTTCATTGCAATAGTGTGTTGGAATTTTTTGTG
TCTCTCACTCGGAAGGACATATGGGAGGGCAAATCATTTAAAACATCAGAATGAGTATTTGGTTTAGAGT
TTGGCAACATATGCCCATATGCTGGCTGCCATGAACAAAGGTTGGCTATAAAGAGGTCATCAGTATATGA
AACAGCCCCCTGCTGTCCATTCCTTATTCCATAGAAAAGCCTTGACTTGAGGTTAGATTTTTTTTATATT
TTGTTTTGTGTTATTTTTTTCTTTAACATCCCTAAAATTTTCCTTACATGTTTTACTAGCCAGATTTTTC
CTCCTCTCCTGACTACTCCCAGTCATAGCTGTCCCTCTTCTCTTATGGAGATCCCTCGACCTGCAGCCCA
AGCTTGAATTCTCTAGAATTACCCTGTTATCCCTATGCTTGGTTTACCGAGCTCTTATTGGTTTTCAAAC
TTCATTGACTGTGCCCAACGCGCCTGGGAGCTCACGGGGACAGCCCCCCCCCAAAGCCCCCAGGGATGTA
ATTACGTCCCTCCCCCGCTAGGGGGCAGCAGCGAGCCGCCCGGGGCTCCGCTCCGGTCCGGCGCTCCCCC
CGCATCCCCGAGCCGGCAGCGTGCGGGGACAGCCCGGGCACGGGGAAGGTGGCACGGGATCGCTTTCCTC
TGAACGCTTCTCGCTGCTCTTTGAGCCTGCAGACACCTGGGGGGATACGGGGAAAAAGCTAGGCTGAAAG
ACCGGTTCTTAGAATGACACGCGCCTGGGAGCTCACGGGGACAGCCCCCCCCCAAAGCCCCCAGGGATGT
AATTACGTCCCTCCCCCGCTAGGGGGCAGCAGCGAGCCGCCCGGGGCTCCGCTCCGGTCCGGCGCTCCCC
CCGCATCCCCGAGCCGGCAGCGTGCGGGGACAGCCCGGGCACGGGGAAGGTGGCACGGGATCGCTTTCCT
CTGAACGCTTCTCGCTGCTCTTTGAGCCTGCAGACACCTGGGGGGATACGGGGAAAAAGCTAACTTCTGA
GACGACAACTTTGTATAGAAAAGTTGGCTCCGAATTCGCCCTTGACAGCAGAGATCCAGTTTGGTTAATT
AATTGGCTCCGGTGCCCGTCAGTGGGCAGAGCGCACATCGCCCACAGTCCCCGAGAAGTTGTGGGGAGGG
GTCGGCAATTGAACCGGTGCCTAGAGAAGGTGGCGCGGGGTAAACTGGGAAAGTGATGTCGTGTACTGGC
TCCGCCTTTTTCCCGAGGGTGGGGGAGAACCGTATATAAGTGCAGTAGTCGCCGTGAACGTTCTTTTTCG
CAACGGGTTTGCCGCCAGAACACAGGTAAGTGCCGTGTGTGGTTCCCGCGGGCCTGGCCTCTTTACGGGT
TATGGCCCTTGCGTGCCTTGAATTACTTCCACCTGGCTGCAGTACGTGATTCTTGATCCCGAGCTTCGGG
TTGGAAGTGGGTGGGAGAGTTCGAGGCCTTGCGCTTAAGGAGCCCCTTCGCCTCGTGCTTGAGTTGAGGC
CTGGCCTGGGCGCTGGGGCCGCCGCGTGCGAATCTGGTGGCACCTTCGCGCCTGTCTCGCTGCTTTCGAT
AAGTCTCTAGCCATTTAAAATTTTTGATGACCTGCTGCGACGCTTTTTTTCTGGCAAGATAGTCTTGTAA
ATGCGGGCCAAGATCTGCACACTGGTATTTCGGTTTTTGGGGCCGCGGGCGGCGACGGGGCCCGTGCGTC
CCAGCGCACATGTTCGGCGAGGCGGGGCCTGCGAGCGCGGCCACCGAGAATCGGACGGGGGTAGTCTCAA
GCTGGCCGGCCTGCTCTGGTGCCTGGCCTCGCGCCGCCGTGTATCGCCCCGCCCTGGGCGGCAAGGCTGG
CCCGGTCGGCACCAGTTGCGTGAGCGGAAAGATGGCCGCTTCCCGGCCCTGCTGCAGGGAGCTCAAAATG
GAGGACGCGGCGCTCGGGAGAGCGGGCGGGTGAGTCACCCACACAAAGGAAAAGGGCCTTTCCGTCCTCA
GCCGTCGCTTCATGTGACTCCACGGAGTACCGGGCGCCGTCCAGGCACCTCGATTAGTTCTCGAGCTTTT
GGAGTACGTCGTCTTTAGGTTGGGGGGAGGGGTTTTATGCGATGGAGTTTCCCCACACTGAGTGGGTGGA
GACTGAAGTTAGGCCAGCTTGGCACTTGATGTAATTCTCCTTGGAATTTGCCCTTTTTGAGTTTGGATCT
TGGTTCATTCTCAAGCCTCAGACAGTGGTTCAAAGTTTTTTTCTTCCATTTCAGGTGTCGTGAGAAGGGC
GAATTCGACCCAAGTTTGTACAAAAAAGCAGGCTGGATCCAGGTGCCACCATGGTGAGCGAGCTGATTAA
GGAGAACATGCACATGAAGCTGTACATGGAGGGCACCGTGAACAACCACCACTTCAAGTGCACATCCGAG
GGCGAAGGCAAGCCCTACGAGGGCACCCAGACCATGAGAATCAAGGCGGTCGAGGGCGGCCCTCTCCCCT
TCGCCTTCGACATCCTGGCTACCAGCTTCATGTACGGCAGCAAAACCTTCATCAACCACACCCAGGGCAT
CCCCGACTTCTTTAAGCAGTCCTTCCCCGAGGGCTTCACATGGGAGAGAGTCACCACATACGAAGATGGG
GGCGTGCTGACCGCTACCCAGGACACCAGCCTCCAGGACGGCTGCCTCATCTACAACGTCAAGATCAGAG
GGGTGAACTTCCCATCCAACGGCCCTGTGATGCAGAAGAAAACACTCGGCTGGGAGGCCTCCACCGAGAC
ACTGTACCCCGCTGACGGCGGCCTGGAAGGCAGAGCCGACATGGCCCTGAAGCTCGTGGGCGGGGGCCAC
CTGATCTGCAACCTTAAGACCACATACAGATCCAAGAAACCCGCTAAGAACCTCAAGATGCCCGGCGTCT
ACTATGTGGACAGGAGACTGGAAAGAATCAAGGAGGCCGACAAAGAGACATACGTCGAGCAGCACGAGGT
GGCTGTGGCCAGATACTGCGACCTCCCTAGCAAACTGGGGCACAAACTTAATTGAGAATTCTACCACCCA
GCTTTCTTGTACAAAGTGGTACGTCTCAAGACCAGAGGTCTCTGCTTTCTCATGGTCCACATGGAGTTGC
TGTTACATCCACATGGAGTTGCTGTTACATCCACATGGAGTTGCTGTTACATCCACATGGAGTTGCTGTT
ACACAACCAGAAGAGACCTGTGCTTCACTCCTCAGGTGCAGGCTGCCTATCAGAAGGTGGTGGCTGGTGT
GGCCAATGCCCTGGCTCACAAATACCACTGAGATCTTTTTCCCTCTGCCAAAAATTATGGGGACATCATG
AAGCCCCTTGAGCATCTGACTTCTGGCTAATAAAGGAAATTTATTTTCATTGCAATAGTGTGTTGGAATT
TTTTGTGTCTCTCACTCGGAAGGACATATGGGAGGGCAAATCATTTAAAACATCAGAATGAGTATTTGGT
TTAGAGTTTGGCAACATATGCCCATATGCTGGCTGCCATGAACAAAGGTTGGCTATAAAGAGGTCATCAG
TATATGAAACAGCCCCCTGCTGTCCATTCCTTATTCCATAGAAAAGCCTTGACTTGAGGTTAGATTTTTT
TTATATTTTGTTTTGTGTTATTTTTTTCTTTAACATCCCTAAAATTTTCCTTACATGTTTTACTAGCCAG
ATTTTTCCTCCTCTCCTGACTACTCCCAGTCATAGCTGTCCCTCTTCTCTTATGGAGATCCCGAGCGGTG
CGTTTTTATGCTTGTAGTATTGTATAATGTTTTTAAGATCCAAGCTTCTGACCTCTTCTCTTCCTCCCAC
AGGGCCTCGAGACAATTGCATCGATGGTACCAGTGAAAGTCTGCAATGAATTCGAGTTGGCGCGCCTGTC
ATTCTAAATCTCTCTTTCAGCCTAAAGCTTTTTCCCCGTATCCCCCCAGGTGTCTGCAGGCTCAAAGAGC
AGCGAGAAGCGTTCAGAGGAAAGCGATCCCGTGCCACCTTCCCCGTGCCCGGGCTGTCCCCGCACGCTGC
CGGCTCGGGGATGCGGGGGGAGCGCCGGACCGGAGCGGAGCCCCGGGCGGCTCGCTGCTGCCCCCTAGCG
GGGGAGGGACGTAATTACATCCCTGGGGGCTTTGGGAGGGGGCTGTCCCCGTGAGCTCCCAGGCGCGCCT
GTCATTCTAAATCTCTCTTTCAGCCTAAAGCTTTTTCCCCGTATCCCCCCAGGTGTCTGCAGGCTCAAAG
AGCAGCGAGAAGCGTTCAGAGGAAAGCGATCCCGTGCCACCTTCCCCGTGCCCGGGCTGTCCCCGCACGC
TGCCGGCTCGGGGATGCGGGGGGAGCGCCGGACCGGAGCGGAGCCCCGGGCGGCTCGCTGCTGCCCCCTA
GCGGGGGAGGGACGTAATTACATCCCTGGGGGCTTTGGGGGGGGGCTGTCCCCGTGAGCTCCCAGGCGCG
CCAACTCGGTACCGTATCGATGTCGACGTTAACGCTAGTGATATCAACTTTGTATAGAAAAGTTGGCTCC
GAATTCGCCCTTGACAGCAGAGATCCAGTTTGGTTAATTAATTGGCTCCGGTGCCCGTCAGTGGGCAGAG
CGCACATCGCCCACAGTCCCCGAGAAGTTGTGGGGAGGGGTCGGCAATTGAACCGGTGCCTAGAGAAGGT
GGCGCGGGGTAAACTGGGAAAGTGATGTCGTGTACTGGCTCCGCCTTTTTCCCGAGGGTGGGGGAGAACC
GTATATAAGTGCAGTAGTCGCCGTGAACGTTCTTTTTCGCAACGGGTTTGCCGCCAGAACACAGGTAAGT
GCCGTGTGTGGTTCCCGCGGGCCTGGCCTCTTTACGGGTTATGGCCCTTGCGTGCCTTGAATTACTTCCA
CCTGGCTGCAGTACGTGATTCTTGATCCCGAGCTTCGGGTTGGAAGTGGGTGGGAGAGTTCGAGGCCTTG
CGCTTAAGGAGCCCCTTCGCCTCGTGCTTGAGTTGAGGCCTGGCCTGGGCGCTGGGGCCGCCGCGTGCGA
ATCTGGTGGCACCTTCGCGCCTGTCTCGCTGCTTTCGATAAGTCTCTAGCCATTTAAAATTTTTGATGAC
CTGCTGCGACGCTTTTTTTCTGGCAAGATAGTCTTGTAAATGCGGGCCAAGATCTGCACACTGGTATTTC
GGTTTTTGGGGCCGCGGGCGGCGACGGGGCCCGTGCGTCCCAGCGCACATGTTCGGCGAGGCGGGGCCTG
CGAGCGCGGCCACCGAGAATCGGACGGGGGTAGTCTCAAGCTGGCCGGCCTGCTCTGGTGCCTGGCCTCG
CGCCGCCGTGTATCGCCCCGCCCTGGGCGGCAAGGCTGGCCCGGTCGGCACCAGTTGCGTGAGCGGAAAG
ATGGCCGCTTCCCGGCCCTGCTGCAGGGAGCTCAAAATGGAGGACGCGGCGCTCGGGAGAGCGGGCGGGT
GAGTCACCCACACAAAGGAAAAGGGCCTTTCCGTCCTCAGCCGTCGCTTCATGTGACTCCACGGAGTACC
GGGCGCCGTCCAGGCACCTCGATTAGTTCTCGAGCTTTTGGAGTACGTCGTCTTTAGGTTGGGGGGAGGG
GTTTTATGCGATGGAGTTTCCCCACACTGAGTGGGTGGAGACTGAAGTTAGGCCAGCTTGGCACTTGATG
TAATTCTCCTTGGAATTTGCCCTTTTTGAGTTTGGATCTTGGTTCATTCTCAAGCCTCAGACAGTGGTTC
AAAGTTTTTTTCTTCCATTTCAGGTGTCGTGAGAAGGGCGAATTCGACCCAAGTTTGTACAAAAAAGCAG
GCTCGCCACCATGGTGAGCAAGGGCGAGGAGCTGTTCACCGGGGTGGTGCCCATCCTGGTCGAGCTGGAC
GGCGACGTAAACGGCCACAAGTTCAGCGTGAGGGGCGAGGGCGAGGGCGATGCCACCAACGGCAAGCTGA
CCCTGAAGTTCATCTGCACCACCGGCAAGCTGCCCGTGCCCTGGCCCACCCTCGTGACCACCCTGAGCCA
CGGCGTGCAGTGCTTCGCCCGCTACCCCGACCACATGAAGCAGCACGACTTCTTCAAGTCCGCCATGCCC
GAAGGCTACGTCCAGGAGCGCACCATCTTCTTCAAGGACGACGGCACCTACAAGACCCGCGCCGAGGTGA
AGTTCGAGGGCGACACCCTAGTGAACCGCATCGAGCTGAAGGGCGTCGACTTCAAGGAGGACGGCAACAT
CCTGGGGCACAAGCTGGAGTACAACTTCAACAGCCACAACATCTATATCATGGCCGTCAAGCAGAAGAAC
GGCATCAAGGTGAACTTCAAGATCCGCCACAACGTGGAGGACGGCAGCGTGCAGCTCGCCGACCACTACC
AGCAGAACACCCCCATCGGCGACGGCCCCGTGCTGCTGCCCGACAGCCACTACCTGAGCACCCAGTCCGT
GCTGAGCAAAGACCCCAACGAGAAGCGCGATCACATGGTCCTGCTGGAGTTCCGCACCGCCGCCGGGATC
ACTCTCGGCATGGACGAGCTGTACAAGTAATACCACCCAGCTTTCTTGTACAAAGTGGTACGCGTGAATT
CACTCCTCAGGTGCAGGCTGCCTATCAGAAGGTGGTGGCTGGTGTGGCCAATGCCCTGGCTCACAAATAC
CACTGAGATCTTTTTCCCTCTGCCAAAAATTATGGGGACATCATGAAGCCCCTTGAGCATCTGACTTCTG
GCTAATAAAGGAAATTTATTTTCATTGCAATAGTGTGTTGGAATTTTTTGTGTCTCTCACTCGGAAGGAC
ATATGGGAGGGCAAATCATTTAAAACATCAGAATGAGTATTTGGTTTAGAGTTTGGCAACATATGCCCAT
ATGCTGGCTGCCATGAACAAAGGTTGGCTATAAAGAGGTCATCAGTATATGAAACAGCCCCCTGCTGTCC
ATTCCTTATTCCATAGAAAAGCCTTGACTTGAGGTTAGATTTTTTTTATATTTTGTTTTGTGTTATTTTT
TTCTTTAACATCCCTAAAATTTTCCTTACATGTTTTACTAGCCAGATTTTTCCTCCTCTCCTGACTACTC
CCAGTCATAGCTGTCCCTCTTCTCTTATGGAGATCCCTCGACCTGCAGCCCAAGCTTGGCGTAATCATGG
TCATAGCTGTTTCCTGTGTGAAATTGTTATCCGCTCACAATTCCACACAACATACGAGCCGGAAGCATAA
AGTGTAAAGCCTGGGGTGCCTAATGAGTGAGCTAACTCACATTAATTGCGTTGCGCTCACTGCCCGCTTT
CCAGTCGGGAAACCTGTCGTGCCAGCGGATCGACAGTACTAAGCTTGGTCTAATACCCAATCTCTCGTCT
TATCCAGATGTTTTATACGCCTCTGGCCCGTGTCTCAAAATCTCTGATGTTACATTGCACAAGATAAAAT
AATATCATCATGAACAATAAAACTGTCTGCTTACATAAACAGTAATACAAGGGGTGTTATGAGCCATATT
CAACGGGAAACGTCGAGGCCGCGATTAAATTCCAACATGGATGCTGATTTATATGGGTATAAATGGGCTC
GCGATAATGTCGGGCAATCAGGTGCGACAATCTATCGCTTGTATGGGAAGCCCGATGCGCCAGAGTTGTT
TCTGAAACATGGCAAAGGTAGCGTTGCCAATGATGTTACAGATGAGATGGTCAGACTAAACTGGCTGACG
GAATTTATGCCTCTTCCGACCATCAAGCATTTTATCCGTACTCCTGATGATGCATGGTTACTCACCACTG
CGATCCCCGGAAAAACAGCATTCCAGGTATTAGAAGAATATCCTGATTCAGGTGAAAATATTGTTGATGC
GCTGGCAGTGTTCCTGCGCCGGTTGCATTCGATTCCTGTTTGTAATTGTCCTTTTAACAGCGATCGCGTA
TTTCGTCTCGCTCAGGCGCAATCACGAATGAATAACGGTTTGGTTGATGCGAGTGATTTTGATGACGAGC
GTAATGGCTGGCCTGTTGAACAAGTCTGGAAAGAAATGCATAAACTTTTGCCATTCTCACCGGATTCAGT
CGTCACTCATGGTGATTTCTCACTTGATAACCTTATTTTTGACGAGGGGAAATTAATAGGTTGTATTGAT
GTTGGACGAGTCGGAATCGCAGACCGATACCAGGATCTTGCCATCCTATGGAACTGCCTCGGTGAGTTTT
CTCCTTCATTACAGAAACGGCTTTTTCAAAAATATGGTATTGATAATCCTGATATGAATAAATTGCAGTT
TCATTTGATGCTCGATGAGTTTTTCTAATCAGAATTGGTTAATTGGTTGTAACACTGGCAGAGCATTACG
CTGACTTGACGGGACGGCGCAAGCTCATGACCAAAATCCCTTAACGTGAGTTACGCGTCGTTCCACTGAG
CGTCAGAGGTATCACTAGTATTACAGAGGTAAGTTATAACAGTCGCCTAACCC
