>Addgene plasmid #103310 | LSB-hsa-miR-194-5p | depositor partial sequence | sequence record 195670 | hsa-miR-194-5p target
TCCACATGGAGTTGCTGTTACA
