>Addgene plasmid #103310 | LSB-hsa-miR-194-5p | addgene partial sequence | sequence record 270585 | mKate2-F 5'-ACCCGCTAAGAACCTCAAGA-3'
TCAAGGAGGCCGACAAAGAGACATACGTCGAGCAGCACGAGGTGGCTGTGGCCAGATACTGCGACCTCCC
TAGCAAACTGGGGCACAAACTTAATTGAGAATTCTACCACCCAGCTTTCTTGTACAAAGTGGTACGTCTC
AAGACCAGAGGTCTCTGCTTTCTCATGGTCCACATGGAGTTGCTGTTACATCCACATGGAGTTGCTGTTA
CATCCACATGGAGTTGCTGTTACATCCACATGGAGTTGCTGTTACACAACCAGAAGAGACCTGTGCTTCA
CTCCTCAGGTGCAGGCTGCCTATCAGAAGGTGGTGGCTGGTGTGGCCAATGCCCTGGCTCACAAATACCA
CTGAGATCTTTTTCCCTCTGCCAAAAATTATGGGGACATCATGAAGCCCCTTGAGCATCTGACTTCTGGC
TAATAAAGGAAATTTATTTTCATTGCAATAGTGTGTTGGAATTTTTTGTGTCTCTCACTCGGAAGGACAT
ATGGGAGGGCAAATCATTTAAAACATCAGAATGAGTATTTGGTTTAGAGTTTGGCAACATATGCCCATAT
GCTGGCTGCCATGAACAAAGGTTGGCTATAAAGAGGTCATCAGTATATGAAACAGCCCCCTGCTGTCCAT
TCC
